Addgene plasmid #205466: pGL3-MTS-CCDB-N136-RsDddA-D-UGI-PURO
Purpose: A backbone containing a RsDddA fragment D for constructing mitochondria-targeted RsDdCBE expression plasmid
Depositing lab: Bin Shen. Depositing organization: Nanjing Medical University. Publication: Engineering RsDddA as mitochondrial base editor with wide target compatibility and enhanced activity. Cheng K, Li C, Jin J, Qian X, Guo J, Shen L, Dai Y, Zhang X, Li Z, Guan Y, Zhou F, Tang J, Zhang J, Shen B, Lou X. Mol Ther Nucleic Acids. 2023 Sep 9;34:102028. doi: 10.1016/j.omtn.2023.09.005. eCollection 2023 Dec 12. PubMed 37744175.
Backbone
  Vector backbone: pGL3
  Vector type: Mammalian Expression
Growth in bacteria
  Bacterial resistance: Ampicillin, 100 μg/mL
  Growth temperature: 37°C
  Growth strain: ccdB Survival
  Copy number: High Copy
Gene/Insert
  Gene/Insert name: MTS; N136; ccdb; RsDddA-D; UGI
  Species: Synthetic
  Cloning method: Gibson Cloning
Terms and licenses: Academic/Nonprofit Terms; Industry Terms: Not Available to Industry
How to cite: pGL3-MTS-CCDB-N136-RsDddA-D-UGI-PURO was a gift from Bin Shen (Addgene plasmid # 205466 ; http://n2t.net/addgene:205466 ; RRID:Addgene_205466)
