[The description below was written by a language model from this plasmid's Addgene catalogue record and pLannotate feature annotations shown in this document.]
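Description:
pGL3-MTS-CCDB-N136-RsDddA-D-UGI-PURO is a 6.5 kb mammalian expression plasmid on a pGL3 backbone. It serves as a receiver vector for building one arm of a mitochondria-targeted, TALE-guided cytosine base editor (RsDdCBE). It replicates in E. coli from a high-copy ColE1/pUC-type origin and is selected with ampicillin via the bla gene. Because it carries an intact ccdB toxin gene, it has to be propagated in a ccdB-tolerant strain.

The editor cassette is driven by the CMV enhancer and promoter, with a T7 promoter just downstream. According to the insert description, the open reading frame begins with a mitochondrial targeting sequence (MTS) followed by N136. N136 is presumably the TALE N-terminal segment that the annotation software matched to the Xanthomonas effector AvrXa10. A ccdB counter-selection stuffer follows, together with a ccdA fragment. This stuffer occupies the position where a custom TALE repeat array would be inserted, so that clones retaining it are killed in ordinary cloning strains. Downstream lie the RsDddA fragment D, one part of a split double-stranded-DNA cytidine deaminase, and a uracil glycosylase inhibitor (UGI) from phage PBS2, which protects the deaminated base from excision repair. The cassette ends with a bGH polyadenylation signal. The RsDddA fragment is not annotated in the feature table, but the unannotated gap between ccdB and UGI is consistent with its location.

A separate hPGK promoter drives puromycin N-acetyltransferase, allowing enrichment of transfected mammalian cells. The short matches to HIV-1 LTR, nef, SV40 large T antigen, TcR and the PDK intron appear to be vector remnants or incidental hits rather than functional parts. Once a TALE array is added, the plasmid would presumably be paired with a partner carrying the complementary deaminase fragment to edit mitochondrial DNA.
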