Features (pLannotate 1.2.2; 19 found; start..end, strand, type, name):
      8..387     +  enhancer       CMV enhancer: human cytomegalovirus immediate early enhancer
    388..591     +  promoter       CMV promoter: human cytomegalovirus (CMV) immediate early promoter
    587..620     +  LTR            5' LTR (truncated) (fragment): truncated 5' long terminal repeat (LTR) from HIV-1
    636..654     +  promoter       T7 promoter: promoter for bacteriophage T7 RNA polymerase
    698..1312    +  CDS            avrXa10 (fragment): AVX10_XANOO - Experimental evidence at protein level: Swiss-Prot protein existence level 1. Avirulence protein. Induces the hypersensitive response (HR)in rice plants carrying the resistance gene Xa10. Activity depends on the presence of the core repeat domains; replacement with repeat domains from other proteins (AvrBs3 of X.euvesicatoria (AC P14727) or AvrXa7 of this organism) does not elicit the HR. Probably acts as a transcription factor in its host plant (rice) to induce plant resistance or disease. From Xanthomonas oryzae pv. oryzae.
   1314..1391    +  intron         PDK intron (fragment): pdk; modified pyruvate orthophosphate dikinase intron from Flaveria trinervia 3.0
   1482..1640    +  CDS            ccdA (fragment): CCDA_ECO57 - Also known as H, letA. Experimental evidence at protein level: Swiss-Prot protein existence level 1. Antitoxin component of a type II toxin-antitoxin (TA) system which inhibits the post-segregational killing (PSK) of plasmid-free cells, also referred to as a plasmid addiction system. Binds to and blocks the activity of CcdB; will also remove bound CcdB protein from the CcdB-GyrA complex by forming a CcdA-CcdB complex, a process termed rejuvenation. Functions as a transcriptional corepressor for the ccdAB operon, repression also requires CcdB (By similarity). From Escherichia coli
   1645..1947    +  CDS            ccdB: CCDB_ECOLI - Also known as G, letB, letD. Experimental evidence at protein level: Swiss-Prot protein existence level 1. Toxic component of a type II toxin-antitoxin (TA) system, functioning in plasmid maintainence. Responsible for the post- segregational killing (PSK) of plasmid-free cells, also referred to as a plasmid addiction system. Half-life of over 2 hours. Cell killing by CcdB is accompanied by filamentation, defects in chromosome and plasmid segregation, defects in cell division, formation of anucleate cells, decreased DNA synthesis and plasmid loss. Interferes with the activity of DN
   2430..2678    +  CDS            UGI: UNGI_BPPB2 - Experimental evidence at protein level: Swiss-Prot protein existence level 1. This protein binds specifically and reversibly to the host uracil-DNA glycosylase, preventing removal of uracil residues from PBS2 DNA by the host uracil-excision repair system. From Bacillus phage PBS2 (Bacteriophage PBS2).
   2723..2947    +  polyA_signal   bGH poly(A) signal: bovine growth hormone polyadenylation signal
   2954..3464    +  promoter       hPGK promoter: human phosphoglycerate kinase 1 promoter
   3486..4085    +  CDS            PuroR (fragment): puromycin N-acetyltransferase; pac from Streptomyces; confers resistance to puromycin
   4128..4196    +  CDS            nef (fragment): NEF_HV1Z2 - Experimental evidence at protein level: Swiss-Prot protein existence level 1. Extracellular Nef protein targets CD4(+) T-lymphocytes for apoptosis by interacting with CXCR4 surface receptors. From Human immunodeficiency virus type 1 group M subtype D (isolate Z2/CDC-Z34) (HIV-1).
   4232..4353    -  polyA_signal   SV40 poly(A) signal: SV40 polyadenylation signal
   4376..4444    -  CDS            large T antigen (fragment): large T antigen from SV40 (simian virus 40)
   4460..4592    +  CDS            TcR (fragment): tetracycline efflux protein; tet; confers resistance to tetracycline
   4772..5360    -  rep_origin     ori: high-copy-number ColE1/pMB1/pBR322/pUC origin of replication
   5531..6391    -  CDS            AmpR: β-lactamase; bla; confers resistance to ampicillin, carbenicillin, and related antibiotics
   6392..6496    -  promoter       AmpR promoter: bla
>Addgene plasmid #205466 | pGL3-MTS-CCDB-N136-RsDddA-D-UGI-PURO | addgene full sequence | sequence record 405612 | Addgene NGS Result
ACGCGTTGACATTGATTATTGACTAGTTATTAATAGTAATCAATTACGGGGTCATTAGTTCATAGCCCAT
ATATGGAGTTCCGCGTTACATAACTTACGGTAAATGGCCCGCCTGGCTGACCGCCCAACGACCCCCGCCC
ATTGACGTCAATAATGACGTATGTTCCCATAGTAACGCCAATAGGGACTTTCCATTGACGTCAATGGGTG
GAGTATTTACGGTAAACTGCCCACTTGGCAGTACATCAAGTGTATCATATGCCAAGTACGCCCCCTATTG
ACGTCAATGACGGTAAATGGCCCGCCTGGCATTATGCCCAGTACATGACCTTATGGGACTTTCCTACTTG
GCAGTACATCTACGTATTAGTCATCGCTATTACCATGGTGATGCGGTTTTGGCAGTACATCAATGGGCGT
GGATAGCGGTTTGACTCACGGGGATTTCCAAGTCTCCACCCCATTGACGTCAATGGGAGTTTGTTTTGGC
ACCAAAATCAACGGGACTTTCCAAAATGTCGTAACAACTCCGCCCCATTGACGCAAATGGGCGGTAGGCG
TGTACGGTGGGAGGTCTATATAAGCAGAGCTCTCTGGCTAACTAGAGAACCCACTGCTTACTGGCTTATC
GAAATTAATACGACTCACTATAGGGAGACAAGCTGGCTAGACCATGTTGGGGTTTGTGGGTCGGGTGGCC
GCTGCTCCGGCCTCCGGGGCCTTGCGGAGACTCACCCCTTCAGCGTCGCTGCCCCCAGCTCAGCTCTTAC
TGCGGGCCGCTCCGACGGCGGTCCATCCTGTCAGGGACTATGCGGCGCAAACATCTGAGAGCGGCGGAGG
CGGGAGCCCCGGCGCGGCCGCTGACTACAAGGATGACGACGATAAAGGTAGCGTGGATCTACGCACGCTC
GGCTACAGCCAGCAGCAACAGGAGAAGATCAAACCGAAGGTTCGTTCGACAGTGGCGCAGCACCACGAGG
CACTGGTCGGCCATGGGTTTACACACGCGCACATCGTTGCGCTCAGCCAACACCCGGCAGCGTTAGGGAC
CGTCGCTGTCAAGTATCAGGACATGATCGCAGCGTTGCCAGAGGCGACACACGAAGCGATCGTTGGCGTC
GGCAAACAGTGGTCCGGCGCACGCGCTCTGGAGGCCTTGCTCACGGTGGCGGGAGAGTTGAGAGGTCCAC
CGTTACAGTTGGACACAGGCCAACTTCTCAAGATTGCAAAACGTGGCGGCGTGACCGCAGTGGAGGCAGT
GCATGCATGGCGCAATGCACTGACGGGTGCCCCCCTGAACCTGACCCCAGAGACCGGCTTACTAAAAGCC
AGATAACAGTATGCGTATTTGCGCGCTGATTTTTGCGGTATAAGAATATATACTGATATGTATACCCGAA
GTATGTCAAAAAGAGGTATGCTATGAAGCAGCGTATTACAGTGACAGTTGACAGCGACAGCTATCAGTTG
CTCAAGGCATATATGATGTCAATATCTCCGGTCTGGTAAGCACAACCATGCAGAATGAAGCCCGTCGTCT
GCGTGCCGAACGCTGGAAAGCGGAAAATCAGGAAGGGATGGCTGAGGTCGCCCGGTTTATTGAAATGAAC
GGCTCTTTTGCTGACGAGAACAGGGGCTGGTGAAATGCAGTTTAAGGTTTACACCTATAAAAGAGAGAGC
CGTTATCGTCTGTTTGTGGATGTACAGAGTGATATTATTGACACGCCCGGGCGACGGATGGTGATCCCCC
TGGCCAGTGCACGTCTGCTGTCAGATAAAGTCTCCCGTGAACTTTACCCGGTGGTGCATATCGGGGATGA
AAGCTGGCGCATGATGACCACCGATATGGCCAGTGTGCCGGTGTCCGTTATCGGGGAAGAAGTGGCTGAT
CTCAGCCACCGCGAAAATGACATCAAAAACGCCATTAACCTGATGTTCTGGGGAATATAAATGTCAGGCT
CCCTTATACACAGCCAGGGTCTCTCGCGTTGACCAACGACCACCTCGTCGCCTTGGCCTGCCTCGGCGGA
CGTCCTGCGCTGGATGCAGTGAAAAAGGGATTGGGAGGCTCCGCTAGCAAGTGCAGACTGCTGGTGCACA
ACGCCAACTGCAACCAGGAGAAGCCCGTGCTGCCCAAGTACGACGGCAAGACCACCGAGGGCGTGATGGT
GACCCCCGACGGCAAGCAGATCAGCTTCAAGTCCGGCAACAGCAGCACCCCCAGCTACCCCCAGTACAAG
GCCCAGAGCGCCAGCCACGTGGAGGGCAAGGCCGCCCTGTACATGAGGGAGAACGGCATCAACGAGGCCA
CCGTGTTCCACAACAACCCCAACGGCACCTGCGGCTTCTGCGACAGACAGGTGCCCGCCCTGCTGCCCAA
GGGCGCCAAGCTGACCGTGGTGCCCCCCTCCAACGCATCAGGCGGGAGCACCAACCTGTCTGACATCATC
GAGAAGGAGACAGGCAAGCAGCTGGTCATCCAGGAGAGCATCCTGATGCTGCCCGAAGAAGTCGAAGAAG
TGATCGGAAACAAGCCTGAGAGCGATATCCTGGTCCATACCGCCTACGACGAGAGTACCGACGAAAATGT
GATGCTGCTGACATCCGACGCCCCAGAGTATAAGCCCTGGGCTCTGGTCATCCAGGATTCCAACGGAGAG
AACAAAATCAAAATGCTGGCTTAAGTCTAGAGGGCCCGTTTAAACCCGCTGATCAGCCTCGACTGTGCCT
TCTAGTTGCCAGCCATCTGTTGTTTGCCCCTCCCCCGTGCCTTCCTTGACCCTGGAAGGTGCCACTCCCA
CTGTCCTTTCCTAATAAAATGAGGAAATTGCATCGCATTGTCTGAGTAGGTGTCATTCTATTCTGGGGGG
TGGGGTGGGGCAGGACAGCAAGGGGGAGGATTGGGAAGACAATAGCAGGCATGCTGGGGATGCGGTGGGC
TCTATGGCTCGAGGGGGTTGGGGTTGCGCCTTTTCCAAGGCAGCCCTGGGTTTGCGCAGGGACGCGGCTG
CTCTGGGCGTGGTTCCGGGAAACGCAGCGGCGCCGACCCTGGGACTCGCACATTCTTCACGTCCGTTCGC
AGCGTCACCCGGATCTTCGCCGCTACCCTTGTGGGCCCCCCGGCGACGCTTCCTGCTCCGCCCCTAAGTC
GGGAAGGTTCCTTGCGGTTCGCGGCGTGCCGGACGTGACAAACGGAAGCCGCACGTCTCACTAGTACCCT
CGCAGACGGACAGCGCCAGGGAGCAATGGCAGCGCGCCGACCGCGATGGGCTGTGGCCAATAGCGGCTGC
TCAGCAGGGCGCGCCGAGAGCAGCGGCCGGGAAGGGGCGGTGCGGGAGGCGGGGTGTGGGGCGGTAGTGT
GGGCCCTGTTCCTGCCCGCGCGGTGTTCCGCATTCTGCAAGCCTCCGGAGCGCACGTCGGCAGTCGGCTC
CCTCGTTGACCGAATCACCGACCTCTCTCCCCAGGGGGATCCACCGGAGCTTACCATGACCGAGTACAAG
CCCACGGTGCGCCTCGCCACCCGCGACGACGTCCCCAGGGCCGTACGCACCCTCGCCGCCGCGTTCGCCG
ACTACCCCGCCACGCGCCACACCGTCGATCCGGACCGCCACATCGAGCGGGTCACCGAGCTGCAAGAACT
CTTCCTCACGCGCGTCGGGCTCGACATCGGCAAGGTGTGGGTCGCGGACGACGGCGCCGCGGTGGCGGTC
TGGACCACGCCGGAGAGCGTCGAAGCGGGGGCGGTGTTCGCCGAGATCGGCCCGCGCATGGCCGAGTTGA
GCGGTTCCCGGCTGGCCGCGCAGCAACAGATGGAAGGCCTCCTGGCGCCGCACCGGCCCAAGGAGCCCGC
GTGGTTCCTGGCCACCGTCGGCGTCTCGCCCGACCACCAGGGCAAGGGTCTGGGCAGCGCCGTCGTGCTC
CCCGGAGTGGAGGCGGCCGAGCGCGCCGGGGTGCCCGCCTTCCTGGAAACCTCCGCGCCCCGCAACCTCC
CCTTCTACGAGCGGCTCGGCTTCACCGTCACCGCCGACGTCGAGGTGCCCGAAGGACCGCGCACCTGGTG
CATGACCCGCAAGCCCGGTGCCTGACGCCCGCCCCACGACCCGCAGCGCCCGACCGAAAGGAGCGCACGA
CCCCATGCATCGGTACCTTTAAGACCAATGACTTACAAGGCAGCTGTAGATCTTAGCCACTTTCTAGAGT
CGGGGCGGCCGGCCGCTTCGAGCAGACATGATAAGATACATTGATGAGTTTGGACAAACCACAACTAGAA
TGCAGTGAAAAAAATGCTTTATTTGTGAAATTTGTGATGCTATTGCTTTATTTGTAACCATTATAAGCTG
CAATAAACAAGTTAACAACAACAATTGCATTCATTTTATGTTTCAGGTTCAGGGGGAGGTGTGGGAGGTT
TTTTAAAGCAAGTAAAACCTCTACAAATGTGGTAAAATCGATAAGGATCCGTCGACCGATGCCCTTGAGA
GCCTTCAACCCAGTCAGCTCCTTCCGGTGGGCGCGGGGCATGACTATCGTCGCCGCACTTATGACTGTCT
TCTTTATCATGCAACTCGTAGGACAGGTGCCGGCAGCGCTCTTCCGCTTCCTCGCTCACTGACTCGCTGC
GCTCGGTCGTTAGGCTGCGGCGAGCGGTATCAGCTCACTCAAAGGCGGTAATACGGTTATCCACAGAATC
AGGGGATAACGCAGGAAAGAACATGTGAGCAAAAGGCCAGCAAAAGGCCAGGAACCGTAAAAAGGCCGCG
TTGCTGGCGTTTTTCCATAGGCTCCGCCCCCCTGACGAGCATCACAAAAATCGACGCTCAAGTCAGAGGT
GGCGAAACCCGACAGGACTATAAAGATACCAGGCGTTTCCCCCTGGAAGCTCCCTCGTGCGCTCTCCTGT
TCCGACCCTGCCGCTTACCGGATACCTGTCCGCCTTTCTCCCTTCGGGAAGCGTGGCGCTTTCTCATAGC
TCACGCTGTAGGTATCTCAGTTCGGTGTAGGTCGTTCGCTCCAAGCTGGGCTGTGTGCACGAACCCCCCG
TTCAGCCCGACCGCTGCGCCTTATCCGGTAACTATCGTCTTGAGTCCAACCCGGTAAGACACGACTTATC
GCCACTGGCAGCAGCCACTGGTAACAGGATTAGCAGAGCGAGGTATGTAGGCGGTGCTACAGAGTTCTTG
AAGTGGTGGCCTAACTACGGCTACACTAGAAGAACAGTATTTGGTATCTGCGCTCTGCTGAAGCCAGTTA
CCTTCGGAAAAAGAGTTGGTAGCTCTTGATCCGGCAAACAAACCACCGCTGGTAGCGGTGGTTTTTTTGT
TTGCAAGCAGCAGATTACGCGCAGAAAAAAAGGATCTCAAGAAGATCCTTTGATCTTTTCTACGGGGTCT
GACGCTCAGTGGAACGAAAACTCACGTTAAGGGATTTTGGTCATGAGATTATCAAAAAGGATCTTCACCT
AGATCCTTTTAAATTAAAAATGAAGTTTTAAATCAATCTAAAGTATATATGAGTAAACTTGGTCTGACAG
TTACCAATGCTTAATCAGTGAGGCACCTATCTCAGCGATCTGTCTATTTCGTTCATCCATAGTTGCCTGA
CTCCCCGTCGTGTAGATAACTACGATACGGGAGGGCTTACCATCTGGCCCCAGTGCTGCAATGATACCGC
GGGACCCACGCTCACCGGCTCCAGATTTATCAGCAATAAACCAGCCAGCCGGAAGGGCCGAGCGCAGAAG
TGGTCCTGCAACTTTATCCGCCTCCATCCAGTCTATTAATTGTTGCCGGGAAGCTAGAGTAAGTAGTTCG
CCAGTTAATAGTTTGCGCAACGTTGTTGCCATTGCTACAGGCATCGTGGTGTCACGCTCGTCGTTTGGTA
TGGCTTCATTCAGCTCCGGTTCCCAACGATCAAGGCGAGTTACATGATCCCCCATGTTGTGCAAAAAAGC
GGTTAGCTCCTTCGGTCCTCCGATCGTTGTCAGAAGTAAGTTGGCCGCAGTGTTATCACTCATGGTTATG
GCAGCACTGCATAATTCTCTTACTGTCATGCCATCCGTAAGATGCTTTTCTGTGACTGGTGAGTACTCAA
CCAAGTCATTCTGAGAATAGTGTATGCGGCGACCGAGTTGCTCTTGCCCGGCGTCAATACGGGATAATAC
CGCGCCACATAGCAGAACTTTAAAAGTGCTCATCATTGGAAAACGTTCTTCGGGGCGAAAACTCTCAAGG
ATCTTACCGCTGTTGAGATCCAGTTCGATGTAACCCACTCGTGCACCCAACTGATCTTCAGCATCTTTTA
CTTTCACCAGCGTTTCTGGGTGAGCAAAAACAGGAAGGCAAAATGCCGCAAAAAAGGGAATAAGGGCGAC
ACGGAAATGTTGAATACTCATACTCTTCCTTTTTCAATATTATTGAAGCATTTATCAGGGTTATTGTCTC
ATGAGCGGATACATATTTGAATGTATTTAGAAAAATAAACAAATAGGGGTTCCGCGCACATTTCCCCGAA
AAGTGCCACCTG
